>Addgene plasmid #168967 | pEntry_HCoV-229E-Nucleocapsid | addgene full sequence | sequence record 422278 | Addgene NGS Result
CTACCAGCGGTGGTTTGTTTGCCGGATCAAGAGCTACCAACTCTTTTTCCGAAGGTAACTGGCTTCAGCA
GAGCGCAGATACCAAATACTGTTCTTCTAGTGTAGCCGTAGTTAGGCCACCACTTCAAGAACTCTGTAGC
ACCGCCTACATACCTCGCTCTGCTAATCCTGTTACCAGTGGCTGCTGCCAGTGGCGATAAGTCGTGTCTT
ACCGGGTTGGACTCAAGACGATAGTTACCGGATAAGGCGCAGCGGTCGGGCTGAACGGGGGGTTCGTGCA
CACAGCCCAGCTTGGAGCGAACGACCTACACCGAACTGAGATACCTACAGCGTGAGCTATGAGAAAGCGC
CACGCTTCCCGAAGGGAGAAAGGCGGACAGGTATCCGGTAAGCGGCAGGGTCGGAACAGGAGAGCGCACG
AGGGAGCTTCCAGGGGGAAACGCCTGGTATCTTTATAGTCCTGTCGGGTTTCGCCACCTCTGACTTGAGC
GTCGATTTTTGTGATGCTCGTCAGGGGGGCGGAGCCTATGGAAAAACGCCAGCAACGCGGCCTTTTTACG
GTTCCTGGCCTTTTGCTGGCCTTTTGCTCACATGTTCTTTCCTGCGTTATCCCCTGATTCTGTGGATAAC
CGTATTACCGCCTTTGAGTGAGCTGATACCGCTCGCCGCAGCCGAACGACCGAGCGCAGCGAGTCAGTGA
GCGAGGAAGCGGAAGAGCGCCCAATACGCAAACCGCCTCTCCCCGCGCGTTGGCCGATTCATTAATGCAG
CTGGCACGACAGGTTTCCCGACTGGAAAGCGGGCAGTGAGCGCAACGCAATTAATACGCGTACCGCTAGC
CAGGAAGAGTTTGTAGAAACGCAAAAAGGCCATCCGTCAGGATGGCCTTCTGCTTAGTTTGATGCCTGGC
AGTTTATGGCGGGCGTCCTGCCCGCCACCCTCCGGGCCGTTGCTTCACAACGTTCAAATCCGCTCCCGGC
GGATTTGTCCTACTCAGGAGAGCGTTCACCGACAAACAACAGATAAAACGAAAGGCCCAGTCTTCCGACT
GAGCCTTTCGTTTTATTTGATGCCTGGCAGTTCCCTACTCTCGCGTTAACGCTAGCATGGATGTTTTCCC
AGTCACGACGTTGTAAAACGACGGCCAGTCTTAAGCTCGGGCCCCAAATAATGATTTTATTTTGACTGAT
AGTGACCTGTTCGTTGCAACAAATTGATGAGCAATGCTTTTTTATAATGCCAACTTTGTACAAAAAAGCA
GAAGGGCCGTCAAGGCCAGGATCCATGGGATCCGCTACAGTCAAATGGGCTGATGCATCTGAACCACAAC
GTGGTCGTCAGGGTAGAATACCTTATTCTCTTTATAGCCCTTTGCTTGTTGATAGTGAACAACCTTGGAA
GGTGATACCTCGTAATTTGGTACCCATCAACAAGAAAGACAAAAATAAGCTTATAGGCTATTGGAATGTT
CAAAAACGTTTCAGAACTAGAAAGGGCAAACGGGTGGATTTGTCACCCAAGCTGCATTTTTATTATCTTG
GCACAGGACCCCATAAAGATGCAAAATTTAGAGAGCGTGTTGAAGGTGTCGTCTGGGTTGCTGTTGATGG
TGCTAAAACTGAACCTACAGGTTACGGTGTTAGGCGCAAGAATTCAGAACCAGAGATACCACACTTCAAT
CAAAAGCTCCCAAATGGTGTTACTGTTGTTGAAGAACCTGACTCCCGTGCTCCTTCCCGGTCTCAGTCGA
GGTCGCAGAGTCGCGGTCGTGGTGAATCCAAACCTCAATCTCGGAATCCTTCAAGTGACAGAAACCATAA
CAGTCAGGATGACATCATGAAGGCAGTTGCTGCGGCTCTTAAATCTTTAGGTTTTGACAAGCCTCAGGAA
AAAGATAAAAAGTCAGCGAAAACGGGTACTCCTAAGCCTTCTCGTAATCAGAGTCCTGCTTCTTCTCAAA
CTTCTGCCAAGAGTCTTGCTCGTTCTCAGAGTTCTGAAACAAAAGAACAAAAGCATGAAATGCAAAAGCC
ACGGTGGAAAAGACAGCCTAATGATGATGTGACATCTAATGTCACACAATGTTTTGGCCCCAGAGACCTT
GACCACAACTTTGGAAGTGCAGGTGTTGTGGCCAATGGTGTTAAAGCTAAAGGCTATCCACAATTTGCTG
AGCTTGTGCCGTCAACAGCTGCTATGCTGTTTGATAGTCACATTGTTTCCAAAGAGTCAGGCAACACTGT
GGTCTTGACTTTCACTACTAGAGTGACTGTGCCCAAAGACCATCCACACTTGGGTAAGTTTCTTGAGGAG
TTAAATGCATTCACTAGAGAAATGCAACAACATCCTCTTCTTAACCCTAGTGCACTAGAATTCAACCCAT
CTCAAACTTCACCTGCAACTGCTGAACCAGTGCGTGATGAAGTTTCTATTGAAACTGACATAATTGATGA
AGTAAACCTTAATTAAGACGCGATCGCGGCCTCATGGGCCCAGCTTTCTTGTACAAAGTTGGCATTATAA
AAAATAATTGCTCATCAATTTGTTGCAACGAACAGGTCACTATCAGTCAAAATAAAATCATTATTTGCCA
TCCAGCTGATATCCCCTATAGTGAGTCGTATTACATGGTCATAGCTGTTTCCTGGCAGCTCTGGCCCGTG
TCTCAAAATCTCTGATGTTACATTGCACAAGATAAAAATATATCATCATGCCTCCTCTAGACCAGCCAGG
ACAGAAATGCCTCGACTTCGCTGCTACCCAAGGTTGCCGGGTGACGCACACCGTGGAAACGGATGAAGGC
ACGAACCCAGTGGACATAAGCCTGTTCGGTTCGTAAGCTGTAATGCAAGTAGCGTATGCGCTCACGCAAC
TGGTCCAGAACCTTGACCGAACGCAGCGGTGGTAACGGCGCAGTGGCGGTTTTCATGGCTTGTTATGACT
GTTTTTTTGGGGTACAGTCTATGCCTCGGGCATCCAAGCAGCAAGCGCGTTACGCCGTGGGTCGATGTTT
GATGTTATGGAGCAGCAACGATGTTACGCAGCAGGGCAGTCGCCCTAAAACAAAGTTAAACATTATGAGG
GAAGCGGTGATCGCCGAAGTATCGACTCAACTATCAGAGGTAGTTGGCGTCATCGAGCGCCATCTCGAAC
CGACGTTGCTGGCCGTACATTTGTACGGCTCCGCAGTGGATGGCGGCCTGAAGCCACACAGTGATATTGA
TTTGCTGGTTACGGTGACCGTAAGGCTTGATGAAACAACGCGGCGAGCTTTGATCAACGACCTTTTGGAA
ACTTCGGCTTCCCCTGGAGAGAGCGAGATTCTCCGCGCTGTAGAAGTCACCATTGTTGTGCACGACGACA
TCATTCCGTGGCGTTATCCAGCTAAGCGCGAACTGCAATTTGGAGAATGGCAGCGCAATGACATTCTTGC
AGGTATCTTCGAGCCAGCCACGATCGACATTGATCTGGCTATCTTGCTGACAAAAGCAAGAGAACATAGC
GTTGCCTTGGTAGGTCCAGCGGCGGAGGAACTCTTTGATCCGGTTCCTGAACAGGATCTATTTGAGGCGC
TAAATGAAACCTTAACGCTATGGAACTCGCCGCCCGACTGGGCTGGCGATGAGCGAAATGTAGTGCTTAC
GTTGTCCCGCATTTGGTACAGCGCAGTAACCGGCAAAATCGCGCCGAAGGATGTCGCTGCCGACTGGGCA
ATGGAGCGCCTGCCGGCCCAGTATCAGCCCGTCATACTTGAAGCTAGACAGGCTTATCTTGGACAAGAAG
AAGATCGCTTGGCCTCGCGCGCAGATCAGTTGGAAGAATTTGTCCACTACGTGAAAGGCGAGATCACCAA
GGTAGTCGGCAAATAACCCTCGAGCCACCCATGACCAAAATCCCTTAACGTGAGTTACGCGTCGTTCCAC
TGAGCGTCAGACCCCGTAGAAAAGATCAAAGGATCTTCTTGAGATCCTTTTTTTCTGCGCGTAATCTGCT
GCTTGCAAACAAAAAAACCACCG
Features (pLannotate 1.2.2; 12 found; start..end, strand, type, name):
    717..809     +  CDS            lacI (fragment): lac repressor; lacI; The lac repressor binds to the lac operator to inhibit transcription in E. coli. This inhibition can be relieved by adding lactose or isopropyl-β-D-thiogalactopyranoside (IPTG).
    864..891     -  terminator     rrnB T2 terminator: transcription terminator T2 from the E. coli rrnB gene
   1023..1066    +  terminator     rrnB T1 terminator: Escherichia coli rrnB; transcription terminator T1 from the E. coli rrnB gene
   1113..1149    -  CDS            lacZα (fragment): LacZα fragment of β-galactosidase; lacZ fragment
   1165..1261    +  protein_bind   attL1: mutant version of attL; recombination site for the Gateway® LR reaction LR Clonase™
   1294..2457    +  CDS            N: NCAP_CVH22 - Experimental evidence at protein level: Swiss-Prot protein existence level 1. Packages the positive strand viral genome RNA into a helical ribonucleocapsid (RNP) and plays a fundamental role during virion assembly through its interactions with the viral genome and membrane protein M. Plays an important role in enhancing the efficiency of subgenomic viral RNA transcription as well as viral replication. From Human coronavirus 229E (HCoV-229E).
   2489..2587    -  protein_bind   attL2: mutant version of attL; recombination site for the Gateway® LR reaction LR Clonase™
   2605..2623    -  promoter       T7 promoter: promoter for bacteriophage T7 RNA polymerase
   2813..2836    +  promoter       Pc promoter (fragment): intI1 (promoter lies within the coding sequence); class 1 integron promoter
   3012..3068    +  CDS            GmR (fragment): gentamycin acetyltransferase; aacC1; confers resistance to gentamycin
   3075..3866    +  CDS            SmR: aminoglycoside adenylyltransferase (Murphy, 1985); aadA; confers resistance to spectinomycin and streptomycin
   3959..534     +  rep_origin     ori (across the origin): high-copy-number ColE1/pMB1/pBR322/pUC origin of replication
