[The description below was written by a language model from this plasmid's Addgene catalogue record and pLannotate feature annotations shown in this document.]
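Description:
pEntry_HCoV-229E-Nucleocapsid is a Gateway-compatible Entry clone built on the pENTR223.1 backbone. It carries the open reading frame for the nucleocapsid (N) protein of human coronavirus 229E. The plasmid is about 4.0 kb and is propagated in E. coli from a high-copy ColE1/pUC-type origin. Selection uses spectinomycin, conferred by the aadA (SmR) aminoglycoside adenylyltransferase gene, which appears to be driven by a class 1 integron Pc promoter fragment annotated upstream. The short lacI, lacZα and gentamicin-resistance fragments detected in the sequence appear to be non-functional backbone remnants. The rrnB T1 and T2 terminators upstream of the cloning region probably insulate the insert from read-through transcription.

The roughly 1.17 kb N coding sequence was made by gene synthesis and inserted by SfiI restriction cloning. It lies between attL1 and attL2, so an LR Clonase reaction can transfer it directionally into any attR-containing Destination vector. According to the depositor, the 5′ linker contains an ATG flanked by BamHI sites and the 3′ linker contains a TAA stop codon flanked by PacI and AsiSI sites. This design presumably allows the start or stop codon to be removed for N- or C-terminal fusions, though the record does not say so explicitly. The Entry vector has no promoter positioned to express the insert. The only nearby promoter is a T7 promoter beyond attL2, oriented back towards the insert in antisense.

The encoded N protein packages the viral RNA genome into a helical ribonucleocapsid and contributes to virion assembly and viral RNA synthesis. The clone belongs to a collection of human coronavirus protein-coding sequences intended as a flexible source for making expression constructs for downstream assays.
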