Addgene plasmid #168967: pEntry_HCoV-229E-Nucleocapsid
Purpose: Gateway-compatible Entry vector
Depositing lab: Pascal Falter-Braun. Depositing organization: Helmholtz Munich. Publication: A resource of human coronavirus protein-coding sequences in a flexible, multipurpose Gateway Entry clone collection. Weller B, Lin CW, Pogoutse O, Sauer M, Marin-de la Rosa N, Strobel A, Young V, Knapp JJ, Rayhan A, Falter C, Kim DK, Roth FP, Falter-Braun P. G3 (Bethesda). 2023 Jul 5;13(7):jkad105. doi: 10.1093/g3journal/jkad105. PubMed 37267226.
Backbone
  Vector backbone: pENTR223.1*SfiI
  Backbone size w/o insert (bp): 2800
  Vector type: Gateway-compatible Entry vector
Growth in bacteria
  Bacterial resistance: Spectinomycin, 50 μg/mL
  Growth temperature: 37°C
  Growth strain: DH5alpha
  Copy number: High Copy
Gene/Insert
  Gene/Insert name: HCoV-229E-Nucleocapsid (alt name: Nucleocapsid (N))
  Species: Other
  Insert size (bp): 1170
  Entrez Gene: N (a.k.a. HCoV229Egp7)
  Cloning method: Restriction Enzyme; 5′ cloning site SfiI (unknown if destroyed); 3′ cloning site SfiI (unknown if destroyed)
  Sequencing primers: 5′ M13 uni (-21); 3′ M13 rev (-29)
Resource information
  A portion of this plasmid was derived from a plasmid made by: Synthesized by Twist Bioscience
Terms and licenses: Academic/Nonprofit Terms; Industry Terms: Not Available to Industry
Depositor comments: 5'-linker: SfiI-BamHI-ATG-BamHI (GGCCGTCAaggccaggatccatgggatcc), 3'-linker: PacI-TAA-AsiSI-SfiI (cttaatTAAgacgcgatcgcggcctcatGGGCC).
How to cite: pEntry_HCoV-229E-Nucleocapsid was a gift from Pascal Falter-Braun (Addgene plasmid # 168967 ; http://n2t.net/addgene:168967 ; RRID:Addgene_168967)
