>Addgene plasmid #168967 | pEntry_HCoV-229E-Nucleocapsid | depositor partial sequence | sequence record 327498 | gene-specific Insert sequence
GCTACAGTCAAATGGGCTGATGCATCTGAACCACAACGTGGTCGTCAGGGTAGAATACCTTATTCTCTTT
ATAGCCCTTTGCTTGTTGATAGTGAACAACCTTGGAAGGTGATACCTCGTAATTTGGTACCCATCAACAA
GAAAGACAAAAATAAGCTTATAGGCTATTGGAATGTTCAAAAACGTTTCAGAACTAGAAAGGGCAAACGG
GTGGATTTGTCACCCAAGCTGCATTTTTATTATCTTGGCACAGGACCCCATAAAGATGCAAAATTTAGAG
AGCGTGTTGAAGGTGTCGTCTGGGTTGCTGTTGATGGTGCTAAAACTGAACCTACAGGTTACGGTGTTAG
GCGCAAGAATTCAGAACCAGAGATACCACACTTCAATCAAAAGCTCCCAAATGGTGTTACTGTTGTTGAA
GAACCTGACTCCCGTGCTCCTTCCCGGTCTCAGTCGAGGTCGCAGAGTCGCGGTCGTGGTGAATCCAAAC
CTCAATCTCGGAATCCTTCAAGTGACAGAAACCATAACAGTCAGGATGACATCATGAAGGCAGTTGCTGC
GGCTCTTAAATCTTTAGGTTTTGACAAGCCTCAGGAAAAAGATAAAAAGTCAGCGAAAACGGGTACTCCT
AAGCCTTCTCGTAATCAGAGTCCTGCTTCTTCTCAAACTTCTGCCAAGAGTCTTGCTCGTTCTCAGAGTT
CTGAAACAAAAGAACAAAAGCATGAAATGCAAAAGCCACGGTGGAAAAGACAGCCTAATGATGATGTGAC
ATCTAATGTCACACAATGTTTTGGCCCCAGAGACCTTGACCACAACTTTGGAAGTGCAGGTGTTGTGGCC
AATGGTGTTAAAGCTAAAGGCTATCCACAATTTGCTGAGCTTGTGCCGTCAACAGCTGCTATGCTGTTTG
ATAGTCACATTGTTTCCAAAGAGTCAGGCAACACTGTGGTCTTGACTTTCACTACTAGAGTGACTGTGCC
CAAAGACCATCCACACTTGGGTAAGTTTCTTGAGGAGTTAAATGCATTCACTAGAGAAATGCAACAACAT
CCTCTTCTTAACCCTAGTGCACTAGAATTCAACCCATCTCAAACTTCACCTGCAACTGCTGAACCAGTGC
GTGATGAAGTTTCTATTGAAACTGACATAATTGATGAAGTAAAC
